Addgene plasmid #39995: EKAR2G_design2_mTFP_wt_Venus_157
Depositing lab: Olivier Pertz. Depositing organization: University of Basel. Publication: A Versatile Toolkit to Produce Sensitive FRET Biosensors to Visualize Signaling in Time and Space. Fritz RD, Letzelter M, Reimann A, Martin K, Fusco L, Ritsma L, Ponsioen B, Fluri E, Schulte-Merker S, van Rheenen J, Pertz O. Sci Signal. 2013 Jul 23;6(285):rs12. doi: 10.1126/scisignal.2004135. PubMed 23882122.
Backbone
  Vector backbone: pTriEx4
  Backbone manufacturer: Novagen
  Backbone size w/o insert (bp): 4900
  Total vector size (bp): 6900
  Vector type: Mammalian Expression, Bacterial Expression, Insect Expression
Growth in bacteria
  Bacterial resistance: Ampicillin, 100 μg/mL
  Growth temperature: 37°C
  Growth strain: Top10
  Copy number: High Copy
Gene/Insert
  Gene/Insert name: Erk activity reporter
  Species: Synthetic
  Insert size (bp): 1976
  Promoter: CMV
  Tag / fusion protein: His-Myc (N terminal on insert)
  Cloning method: Restriction Enzyme; 5′ cloning site PacI (not destroyed); 3′ cloning site XhoI (not destroyed)
  Sequencing primers: 5′ ctggttattgtgctgtctc; 3′ tcagtggtatttgtga
Resource information
  A portion of this plasmid was derived from a plasmid made by: Karel Svoboda, Janelia Farm Research Campus, Howard Hughes Medical Institute, Ashburn
Terms and licenses: Academic/Nonprofit Terms; Industry Terms: Not Available to Industry
Depositor comments: A genetically encoded fluorescent sensor of ERK activity. 2008. PNAS 205(49)
How to cite: EKAR2G_design2_mTFP_wt_Venus_157 was a gift from Olivier Pertz (Addgene plasmid # 39995 ; http://n2t.net/addgene:39995 ; RRID:Addgene_39995)
