[The description below was written by a language model from this plasmid's Addgene catalogue record.]
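Description:
EKAR2G_design2_mTFP_wt_Venus_157 is a genetically encoded FRET biosensor for ERK kinase activity, carried in the Novagen pTriEx4 backbone. pTriEx4 is a multi-host expression vector, and the record accordingly lists the plasmid for mammalian, bacterial and insect expression. It is maintained in E. coli as a high-copy plasmid under ampicillin selection. The total size is about 6.9 kb, of which roughly 2 kb is the synthetic reporter insert, placed between PacI and XhoI sites that both remain intact. No feature table is provided, so the origin of replication and other backbone elements are not itemised in the record.

The insert, described as an Erk activity reporter, is driven by a CMV promoter according to the record and carries an N-terminal His-Myc tag, which allows affinity purification and immunodetection. The construct name indicates a second-generation EKAR design ("design2") that pairs wild-type mTFP as the donor fluorophore with a Venus acceptor. The "157" most likely denotes a circularly permuted Venus variant, although the record does not spell this out. In sensors of this class, an ERK substrate sequence and a phospho-binding domain sit between the two fluorophores. Phosphorylation by ERK causes a conformational change that alters energy transfer, but the specific sensing modules are not detailed here. Part of the plasmid derives from an earlier published ERK sensor. The construct belongs to a toolkit built to optimise FRET biosensor sensitivity by varying fluorophore combinations and geometry, and it is used for live imaging of ERK signalling in time and space.
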