>Addgene plasmid #39995 | EKAR2G_design2_mTFP_wt_Venus_157 | depositor partial sequence | sequence record 50768 | Biosensor
CCATGGCACACCATCACCACCATCACGGGAGCGGGGAGCAGAAACTAATATCAGAGGAGGATCTTGGCTC
AGGAACCGGTAGATCTGGGCACATGGCGGACGAGGAGAAGCTGCCGCCCGGCTGGGAGAAGCGCATGAGC
CGCAGCTCAGGCCGAGTGTACTACTTCAACCACATCACTAACGCCAGCCAGTGGGAGCGGCCCAGCGGCA
ACAGCAGCAGTGGTGGCAAAAACGGGCAGGGGGAGCCTGCCAGGAAGCTGCGCATTCTGCAGTCGACTAG
GGAGCAAGGGCTTGTGGGATCCGTGAGCAAGGGCGAGGAGACCACAATGGGCGTAATCAAGCCCGACATG
AAGATCAAGCTGAAGATGGAGGGCAACGTGAATGGCCACGCCTTCGTGATCGAGGGCGAGGGCGAGGGCA
AGCCCTACGACGGCACCAACACCATCAACCTGGAGGTGAAGGAGGGAGCCCCCCTGCCCTTCTCCTACGA
CATTCTGACCACCGCGTTCGCCTACGGCAACAGGGCCTTCACCAAGTACCCCGACGACATCCCCAACTAC
TTCAAGCAGTCCTTCCCCGAGGGCTACTCTTGGGAGCGCACCATGACCTTCGAGGACAAGGGCATCGTGA
AGGTGAAGTCCGACATCTCCATGGAGGAGGACTCCTTCATCTACGAGATACACCTCAAGGGCGAGAACTT
CCCCCCCAACGGCCCCGTGATGCAGAAGAAGACCACCGGCTGGGACGCCTCCACCGAGAGGATGTACGTG
CGCGACGGCGTGCTGAAGGGCGACGTCAAGCACAAGCTGCTGCTGGAGGGCGGCGGCCACCACCGCGTTG
ACTTCAAGACCATCTACAGGGCCAAGAAGGCGGTGAAGCTGCCCGACTATCACTTTGTGGACCACCGCAT
CGAGATCCTGAACCACGACAAGGACTACAACAAGGTGACCGTTTACGAGAGCGCCGTGGCCCGCAACTCC
ACCGACGGCATGGACGAGCTGTACAAGTCCGGAACTTCTGGTTCTGGTAAACCTGGTTCTGGTGAAGGTT
CTACTAAAGCGGCCGCGATGCAGAAGAACGGCATCAAGGCCAACTTCAAGATCCGCCACAACATCGAGGA
CGGCGGCGTGCAGCTCGCCGACCACTACCAGCAGAACACCCCCATCGGCGACGGCCCCGTGCTGCTGCCC
GACAACCACTACCTGAGCTACCAGTCCGCCCTGAGCAAAGACCCCAACGAGAAGCGCGATCACATGGTCC
TGCTGGAGTTCGTGACCGCCGCCGGGATCACTCTCGGCATGGACGAGCTGTACAAGGGTGGCAGCGGTGG
CATGGTGAGCAAGGGCGAGGAGCTGTTCACCGGGGTGGTGCCCATCCTGGTCGAGCTGGACGGCGACGTA
AACGGCCACAAGTTCAGCGTGTCCGGCGAGGGCGAGGGCGATGCCACCTACGGCAAGCTGACCCTGAAGC
TGATCTGCACCACCGGCAAGCTGCCCGTGCCCTGGCCCACCCTCGTGACCACCCTGGGCTACGGCCTGAT
GTGCTTCGCCCGCTACCCCGACCACATGAAGCAGCACGACTTCTTCAAGTCCGCCATGCCCGAAGGCTAC
GTCCAGGAGCGCACCATCTTCTTCAAGGACGACGGCAACTACAAGACCCGCGCCGAGGTGAAGTTCGAGG
GCGACACCCTGGTGAACCGCATCGAGCTGAAGGGCATCGACTTCAAGGAGGACGGCAACATCCTGGGGCA
CAAGCTGGAGTACAACTACAACAGCCACAACGTCTATATCACCGCCGACAAGGGTACCGCTGACCAACTG
ACTGAAGAGTGGTCGACGGTACAGCGGACCGCGCCTGACGTACCACGTACACCAGTAGGAAAGGCAAAGC
TTTCATTCCAATTCCCGCGGGCGCGGGATATCCTTCAAAAAAAACTTGAAGAACTTGAACTTGACGAATG
AGATATCTGACTCGAG
