>Addgene plasmid #39995 | EKAR2G_design2_mTFP_wt_Venus_157 | addgene partial sequence | sequence record 54675 | pTriExUP 5'-GGTTATTGTGCTGTCTCATCA-3'
ATACGACTCACTATAGGGGAATTGTGAGCGGATAACAATTCCCCGGAGTTAATCCGGGACCTTTAATTCA
ACCCAACACAATATATTATAGTTAAATAAGAATTATTATCAAATCATTTGTATATTAATTAAAATACTAT
ACTGTAAATTACATTTTATTTACAATCAAAGGAGATATACCATGGCACACCATCACCACCATCACGGGAG
CGGGGAGCAGAAACTAATATCAGAGGAGGATCTTGGCTCAGGAACCGGTAGATCTGGGCACATGGCGGAC
GAGGAGAAGCTGCCGCCCGGCTGGGAGAAGCGCATGAGCCGCAGCTCAGGCCGAGTGTACTACTTCAACC
ACATCACTAACGCCAGCCAGTGGGAGCGGCCCAGCGGCAACAGCAGCAGTGGTGGCAAAAACGGGCAGGG
GGAGCCTGCCAGGAAGCTGCGCATTCTGCAGTCGACTAGGGAGCAAGGGCTTGTGGGATCCGTGAGCAAG
GGCGAGGAGACCACAATGGGCGTAATCAAGCCCGACATGAAGATCAAGCTGAAGATGGAGGGCAACGTGA
ATGGCCACGCCTTCGTGATCGAGGGCGAGGGCGAGGGCAAGCCCTACGACGGCACCAACACCATCAACCT
GGAGGTGAAGGAGGGAGCCCCCCTGCCCTTCTCCTACGACATTCTGACCACCGCGTTCGCCTACGGCAAC
AGGGCCTTCACCAAGTACCCCGACGACATCCCCAACTACTTCAAGCAGTCCTTCCCCGAGGGCTACTCTT
GGGAGCGCACCATGACCTTCGAGGACAAGGGCATCGTGAAGGTGAAGTCCGACATCTCCATGGAGGAGGA
CTCCTTCATCTACGAGATACACCTCA
