>Addgene plasmid #39995 | EKAR2G_design2_mTFP_wt_Venus_157 | addgene partial sequence | sequence record 54769 | pTriExDOWN 5'-TCGATCTCAGTGGTATTTGTG-3'
CCACCTTCTGATAGGCAGCCTGCACCTGAGGTTAATCACTTAGTGATGGTGATGGTGATGGTGGTGCTCG
AGTCAGATATCTCATTCGTCAAGTTCAAGTTCTTCAAGTTTTTTTTGAAGGATATCCCGCGCCCGCGGGA
ATTGGAATGAAAGCTTTGCCTTTCCTACTGGTGTACGTGGTACGTCAGGCGCGGTCCGCTGTACCGTCGA
CCACTCTTCAGTCAGTTGGTCAGCGGTACCCTTGTCGGCGGTGATATAGACGTTGTGGCTGTTGTAGTTG
TACTCCAGCTTGTGCCCCAGGATGTTGCCGTCCTCCTTGAAGTCGATGCCCTTCAGCTCGATGCGGTTCA
CCAGGGTGTCGCCCTCGAACTTCACCTCGGCGCGGGTCTTGTAGTTGCCGTCGTCCTTGAAGAAGATGGT
GCGCTCCTGGACGTAGCCTTCGGGCATGGCGGACTTGAAGAAGTCGTGCTGCTTCATGTGGTCGGGGTAG
CGGGCGAAGCACATCAGGCCGTAGCCCAGGGTGGTCACGAGGGTGGGCCAGGGCACGGGCAGCTTGCCGG
TGGTGCAGATCAGCTTCAGGGTCAGCTTGCCGTAGGTGGCATCGCCCTCGCCCTCGCCGGACACGCTGAA
CTTGTGGCCGTTTACGTCGCCGTCCAGCTCGACCAGGATGGGCACCACCCCGGTGAACAGCTCCTCGCCC
TTGCTCACCATGCCACCGCTGCCACCCTTGTACAGCTCGTCCATGCCGAGAGTGATCCCGGCGGCGGTCA
CGAACTCCAGCAGGACCATGTGATCGCGCTTCTCGTTGGGGTCTTTGCTCAGGGCGGACTGGTAGCTCAG
GTAGTGGTTGTCGGGCAGCAGCACGGGGCCGTCGCCGATGGGGGTGTTCTGCTGGTAGTGGTCGGCGAGC
TGCACGCCGCCGTCCTCGATGT
