>Addgene plasmid #39995 | EKAR2G_design2_mTFP_wt_Venus_157 | addgene partial sequence | sequence record 55402 | EGFP-N 5'-CGTCGCCGTCCAGCTCGACCAG-3'
ACCATGCCACCGCTGCCACCCTTGTACAGCTCGTCCATGCCGAGAGTGATCCCGGCGGCGGTCACGAACT
CCAGCAGGACCATGTGATCGCGCTTCTCGTTGGGGTCTTTGCTCAGGGCGGACTGGTAGCTCAGGTAGTG
GTTGTCGGGCAGCAGCACGGGGCCGTCGCCGATGGGGGTGTTCTGCTGGTAGTGGTCGGCGAGCTGCACG
CCGCCGTCCTCGATGTTGTGGCGGATCTTGAAGTTGGCCTTGATGCCGTTCTTCTGCATGGCGGCCGCTT
TAGTAGAACCTTCACCAGAACCAGGTTTACCAGAACCAGAAGTTCCGGACTTGTACAGCTCGTCCATGCC
GTCGGTGGAGTTGCGGGCCACGGCGCTCTCGTAAACGGTCACCTTGTTGTAGTCCTTGTCGTGGTTCAGG
ATCTCGATGCGGTGGTCCACAAAGTGATAGTCGGGCAGCTTCACCGCCTTCTTGGCCCTGTAGATGGTCT
TGAAGTCAACGCGGTGGTGGCCGCCGCCCTCCAGCAGCAGCTTGTGCTTGACGTCGCCCTTCAGCACGCC
GTCGCGCACGTACATCCTCTCGGTGGAGGCGTCCCAGCCGGTGGTCTTCTTCTGCATCACGGGGCCGTTG
GGGGGGAAGTTCTCGCCCTTGAGGTGTATCTCGTAGATGAAGGAGTCCTCCTCCATGGAGATGTCGGACT
TCACCTTCACGATGCCCTTGTCCTCGAAGGTCATGGTGCGCTCCCAAGAGTAGCCCTCGGGGAA
